Addgene plasmid #205980: pHS1517
Purpose: FLAG-SV40 NLS-Cas5-HNH from MWEE01000013 Cas5-HNH in pcDNA3.1(+)
Depositing lab: Feng Zhang. Depositing organization: Broad Institute. Publication: Uncovering the functional diversity of rare CRISPR-Cas systems with deep terascale clustering. Altae-Tran H, Kannan S, Suberski AJ, Mears KS, Demircioglu FE, Moeller L, Kocalar S, Oshiro R, Makarova KS, Macrae RK, Koonin EV, Zhang F. Science. 2023 Nov 24;382(6673):eadi1910. doi: 10.1126/science.adi1910. Epub 2023 Nov 23. PubMed 37995242.
Backbone
  Vector backbone: pcDNA3.1(+)
  Vector type: Mammalian Expression
  Selectable markers: Neomycin (select with G418)
Growth in bacteria
  Bacterial resistance: Ampicillin, 100 μg/mL
  Growth temperature: 37°C
  Growth strain: NEB Stable
  Copy number: High Copy
Gene/Insert
  Gene/Insert name: Cas5-HNH
  Species: Candidatus Cloacimonetes bacterium (MAG), MWEE01000013
  Promoter: CMV
  Tag / fusion protein: FLAG-SV40 NLS (N terminal on insert)
  Cloning method: Gibson Cloning
Terms and licenses: Academic/Nonprofit Terms; Industry Terms: Not Available to Industry
How to cite: pHS1517 was a gift from Feng Zhang (Addgene plasmid # 205980 ; http://n2t.net/addgene:205980 ; RRID:Addgene_205980)
