[The description below was written by a language model from this plasmid's Addgene catalogue record and pLannotate feature annotations shown in this document.]
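Description:
pHS1517 is a mammalian expression plasmid built on the pcDNA3.1(+) backbone that carries Cas5-HNH, a CRISPR-associated protein identified in a metagenome-assembled genome of a Candidatus Cloacimonetes bacterium (contig MWEE01000013). The sequenced plasmid is 6,616 nt. In E. coli it is maintained at high copy from a ColE1/pUC-type origin and selected with ampicillin through the bla (AmpR) gene and its promoter. An f1 origin is also present, a standard backbone element that permits single-stranded DNA production.

The insert was introduced by Gibson cloning downstream of the human cytomegalovirus immediate-early enhancer and promoter, and is followed by the bovine growth hormone polyadenylation signal. The automated annotation does not label the coding sequence itself, but the unannotated stretch between the T7 promoter and the bGH poly(A) signal is where the insert is expected to lie. According to the catalogue entry, the protein carries an N-terminal FLAG epitope for detection or immunoprecipitation and an SV40 nuclear localisation signal that directs the bacterial protein into the nucleus of mammalian cells. The backbone T7 promoter upstream of the insert could support in vitro transcription. A separate SV40 early promoter drives the neomycin phosphotransferase gene with an SV40 poly(A) signal, allowing G418 selection of stably transfected cells. Short hits to an HIV-1 LTR, ble, lacI and bom are fragments, probably backbone remnants or annotation artefacts rather than functional parts.

As its name indicates, Cas5-HNH is a Cas5 protein fused to an HNH nuclease domain. The plasmid comes from a study surveying rare CRISPR-Cas systems and is suited to expressing this component in mammalian cells, although the record does not describe a specific assay.
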