Features (pLannotate 1.2.2; 19 found; start..end, strand, type, name):
    850..954     -  promoter       AmpR promoter: bla
   1013..1065    -  misc_feature   bom (fragment): basis of mobility region from pBR322
   1220..1599    +  enhancer       CMV enhancer: human cytomegalovirus immediate early enhancer
   1600..1803    +  promoter       CMV promoter: human cytomegalovirus (CMV) immediate early promoter
   1799..1832    +  LTR            5' LTR (truncated) (fragment): truncated 5' long terminal repeat (LTR) from HIV-1
   1848..1866    +  promoter       T7 promoter: promoter for bacteriophage T7 RNA polymerase
   3198..3422    +  polyA_signal   bGH poly(A) signal: bovine growth hormone polyadenylation signal
   3426..3447    +  promoter       SV40 promoter (fragment): SV40 enhancer and early promoter
   3468..3896    +  rep_origin     f1 ori (sequence partly withheld): f1 bacteriophage origin of replication; arrow indicates direction of (+) strand synthesis
   3910..4239    +  promoter       SV40 promoter: SV40 enhancer and early promoter
   4306..5097    +  CDS            neo: KKA2_KLEPN - Also known as kan, nptII. Experimental evidence at protein level: Swiss-Prot protein existence level 1. Resistance to kanamycin, neomycin, paromomycin, ribostamycin, butirosin and gentamicin B. From Klebsiella pneumoniae.
   5121..5279    +  CDS            ble (fragment): BLE_KLEPN - Experimental evidence at protein level: Swiss-Prot protein existence level 1. Binding protein with a strong affinity to the bleomycin family of antibiotics. Binds to CL990; an antimitotic-antibiotic compound. From Klebsiella pneumoniae.
   5274..5395    +  polyA_signal   SV40 poly(A) signal: SV40 polyadenylation signal
   5468..5484    -  protein_bind   lac operator: The lac repressor binds to the lac operator to inhibit transcription in E. coli. This inhibition can be relieved by adding lactose or isopropyl-β-D-thiogalactopyranoside (IPTG). lac repressor encoded by lacI
   5492..5522    -  promoter       lac promoter: promoter for the E. coli lac operon
   5537..5558    -  protein_bind   CAP binding site: CAP binding activates transcription in the presence of cAMP. E. coli catabolite activator protein
   5571..5663    -  CDS            lacI (fragment): lac repressor; lacI; The lac repressor binds to the lac operator to inhibit transcription in E. coli. This inhibition can be relieved by adding lactose or isopropyl-β-D-thiogalactopyranoside (IPTG).
   5846..6434    -  rep_origin     ori: high-copy-number ColE1/pMB1/pBR322/pUC origin of replication
   6605..849     -  CDS            AmpR (across the origin): β-lactamase; bla; confers resistance to ampicillin, carbenicillin, and related antibiotics
>Addgene plasmid #205980 | pHS1517 | addgene full sequence | sequence record 416244 | Addgene NGS Result
AATCAGTGAGGCACCTATCTCAGCGATCTGTCTATTTCGTTCATCCATAGTTGCCTGACTCCCCGTCGTG
TAGATAACTACGATACGGGAGGGCTTACCATCTGGCCCCAGTGCTGCAATGATACCGCGAGACCCACGCT
CACCGGCTCCAGATTTATCAGCAATAAACCAGCCAGCCGGAAGGGCCGAGCGCAGAAGTGGTCCTGCAAC
TTTATCCGCCTCCATCCAGTCTATTAATTGTTGCCGGGAAGCTAGAGTAAGTAGTTCGCCAGTTAATAGT
TTGCGCAACGTTGTTGCCATTGCTACAGGCATCGTGGTGTCACGCTCGTCGTTTGGTATGGCTTCATTCA
GCTCCGGTTCCCAACGATCAAGGCGAGTTACATGATCCCCCATGTTGTGCAAAAAAGCGGTTAGCTCCTT
CGGTCCTCCGATCGTTGTCAGAAGTAAGTTGGCCGCAGTGTTATCACTCATGGTTATGGCAGCACTGCAT
AATTCTCTTACTGTCATGCCATCCGTAAGATGCTTTTCTGTGACTGGTGAGTACTCAACCAAGTCATTCT
GAGAATAGTGTATGCGGCGACCGAGTTGCTCTTGCCCGGCGTCAATACGGGATAATACCGCGCCACATAG
CAGAACTTTAAAAGTGCTCATCATTGGAAAACGTTCTTCGGGGCGAAAACTCTCAAGGATCTTACCGCTG
TTGAGATCCAGTTCGATGTAACCCACTCGTGCACCCAACTGATCTTCAGCATCTTTTACTTTCACCAGCG
TTTCTGGGTGAGCAAAAACAGGAAGGCAAAATGCCGCAAAAAAGGGAATAAGGGCGACACGGAAATGTTG
AATACTCATACTCTTCCTTTTTCAATATTATTGAAGCATTTATCAGGGTTATTGTCTCATGAGCGGATAC
ATATTTGAATGTATTTAGAAAAATAAACAAATAGGGGTTCCGCGCACATTTCCCCGAAAAGTGCCACCTG
ACGTCGACGGATCGGGAGATCTCCCGATCCCCTATGGTGCACTCTCAGTACAATCTGCTCTGATGCCGCA
TAGTTAAGCCAGTATCTGCTCCCTGCTTGTGTGTTGGAGGTCGCTGAGTAGTGCGCGAGCAAAATTTAAG
CTACAACAAGGCAAGGCTTGACCGACAATTGCATGAAGAATCTGCTTAGGGTTAGGCGTTTTGCGCTGCT
TCGCGATGTACGGGCCAGATATACGCGTTGACATTGATTATTGACTAGTTATTAATAGTAATCAATTACG
GGGTCATTAGTTCATAGCCCATATATGGAGTTCCGCGTTACATAACTTACGGTAAATGGCCCGCCTGGCT
GACCGCCCAACGACCCCCGCCCATTGACGTCAATAATGACGTATGTTCCCATAGTAACGCCAATAGGGAC
TTTCCATTGACGTCAATGGGTGGAGTATTTACGGTAAACTGCCCACTTGGCAGTACATCAAGTGTATCAT
ATGCCAAGTACGCCCCCTATTGACGTCAATGACGGTAAATGGCCCGCCTGGCATTATGCCCAGTACATGA
CCTTATGGGACTTTCCTACTTGGCAGTACATCTACGTATTAGTCATCGCTATTACCATGGTGATGCGGTT
TTGGCAGTACATCAATGGGCGTGGATAGCGGTTTGACTCACGGGGATTTCCAAGTCTCCACCCCATTGAC
GTCAATGGGAGTTTGTTTTGGCACCAAAATCAACGGGACTTTCCAAAATGTCGTAACAACTCCGCCCCAT
TGACGCAAATGGGCGGTAGGCGTGTACGGTGGGAGGTCTATATAAGCAGAGCTCTCTGGCTAACTAGAGA
ACCCACTGCTTACTGGCTTATCGAAATTAATACGACTCACTATAGGGAGACCCAAGCTGGCTAGCGTTTA
AACTTAAGCTTGCCACCATGGACTATAAGGATGATGACGACAAGATGGCCGGATCTCCAAAAAAGAAACG
GAAGGTGGGATCTATGAGTGCGCCACCCAACACCTTATTCTTGAGGTTAGAAGGGGCTCTACAATCATGG
GGATCGAACGAAGCGAAGTTCGCCCTGCGCCGGACCGCAGACGCGCCAACTAAATCCGGCGTTCTGGGCC
TGCTGTGCGCGGCTATGGGCATCGGTCGTGCCGAGGCGGCGGACTCTTGGCTGCCGAAACTGGCTAATCT
GCGTATGGGTGTTCGTATCGATCGTCCGGGCATCCGCTGGTGGGATTTTCACACCGTAGGCGCAGGCCAA
CGTATGCGTATGGCGGAGCTGAAGGCGCCAAAGAAGCCGAGCATGGTGGGCGCAGCGCTGGCGGAAACCC
TGACCCCGAGCAAAGTCAAAACCCGTGCGGAAACCTTGTTGTCCCGCCGTGAGTACCTCGCGGACGCTAG
CTTCCTGGTGGCGTTGCAAGGTGAGCCGGAACTTGTCGCAAAGCTGTCGGCGGCCTTAGCCAAACCGGTT
TGGGCGATTTATTTGGGTCGTAAGAGCTGTCCGCCATCTCGCCCCGTGTGCGAACATCCGCCGGGCTTTT
ATAACACCCTGGAAGAAGCGCTGAGCGCAGTTCCGCTACAAAAACGTTGGCATAACGAGCCGCTGCCGCA
GATTCTGCCGTGTGTTATGGACTGGATTCCGGGTTATGATGGTGAGCACGCTCCGGATGATGCGGAGATC
CACTACGACTTGCCGGTGAGCTTCCAGCCGCCTCGTCATCTGCCGCGTTTTGTTATTCGTCGGGAACTGG
TCGTGGGTGAGGACGTTCAGGTTTCCAGAGAAACTGGTACGAGCGTCTGGCGTCCTAAGGGTACGCGTGC
GGACTACAACAACAGCGAATACAAAAAGGTGCGCGCCGAGCGCCTGGTGATGGATCACGCTGCCTGCATG
GTTTGCAAAGCACCGGCAACCACCGTGCAGCACGTGAATTATCGTCGCGCTGGCGGTAAAGAGATCCCGG
AGGATTTAAGAGCTTTGTGCCGCCTGTGCCATGACGCGTGTACCATGTTAGAATACGGCTCTGGTATGAC
CACGAATCGTATCGACCCGTGCGATCCGATTTGGAGAGAACGTATCCTCGCTAAGCGCAAGGAGATTGTT
GAATTTCGTAGCCGCGGTCAGCGTTTCCGCAAAATGAAGCCAGAGGAGGAAAACGGATGAGGATCTTGAG
GCCGCTCGAGTCTAGAGGGCCCGTTTAAACCCGCTGATCAGCCTCGACTGTGCCTTCTAGTTGCCAGCCA
TCTGTTGTTTGCCCCTCCCCCGTGCCTTCCTTGACCCTGGAAGGTGCCACTCCCACTGTCCTTTCCTAAT
AAAATGAGGAAATTGCATCGCATTGTCTGAGTAGGTGTCATTCTATTCTGGGGGGTGGGGTGGGGCAGGA
CAGCAAGGGGGAGGATTGGGAAGACAATAGCAGGCATGCTGGGGATGCGGTGGGCTCTATGGCTTCTGAG
GCGGAAAGAACCAGCTGGGGCTCTAGGGGGTATCCCC
[124 nt withheld, positions 3468-3591]
C
[91 nt withheld, positions 3593-3683]
A
[49 nt withheld, positions 3685-3733]
CCTTTGACGTTGGAGTCCACGTTCTTT
[37 nt withheld, positions 3761-3797]
ACCCTATCTCGGTCTATTCTTTTGATTTATAAGGGATTTTGCCGATTTCGGCCTATTGGTTAAAAAATGA
GCTGATTTAACAAAAATTTAACGCGAATTAATTCTGTGGAATGTGTGTCAGTTAGGGTGTGGAAAGTCCC
CAGGCTCCCCAGCAGGCAGAAGTATGCAAAGCATGCATCTCAATTAGTCAGCAACCAGGTGTGGAAAGTC
CCCAGGCTCCCCAGCAGGCAGAAGTATGCAAAGCATGCATCTCAATTAGTCAGCAACCATAGTCCCGCCC
CTAACTCCGCCCATCCCGCCCCTAACTCCGCCCAGTTCCGCCCATTCTCCGCCCCATGGCTGACTAATTT
TTTTTATTTATGCAGAGGCCGAGGCCGCCTCTGCCTCTGAGCTATTCCAGAAGTAGTGAGGAGGCTTTTT
TGGAGGCCTAGGCTTTTGCAAAAAGCTCCCGGGAGCTTGTATATCCATTTTCGGATCTGATCAAGAGACA
GGATGAGGATCGTTTCGCATGATTGAACAAGATGGATTGCACGCAGGTTCTCCGGCCGCTTGGGTGGAGA
GGCTATTCGGCTATGACTGGGCACAACAGACAATCGGCTGCTCTGATGCCGCCGTGTTCCGGCTGTCAGC
GCAGGGGCGCCCGGTTCTTTTTGTCAAGACCGACCTGTCCGGTGCCCTGAATGAACTGCAGGACGAGGCA
GCGCGGCTATCGTGGCTGGCCACGACGGGCGTTCCTTGCGCAGCTGTGCTCGACGTTGTCACTGAAGCGG
GAAGGGACTGGCTGCTATTGGGCGAAGTGCCGGGGCAGGATCTCCTGTCATCTCACCTTGCTCCTGCCGA
GAAAGTATCCATCATGGCTGATGCAATGCGGCGGCTGCATACGCTTGATCCGGCTACCTGCCCATTCGAC
CACCAAGCGAAACATCGCATCGAGCGAGCACGTACTCGGATGGAAGCCGGTCTTGTCGATCAGGATGATC
TGGACGAAGAGCATCAGGGGCTCGCGCCAGCCGAACTGTTCGCCAGGCTCAAGGCGCGCATGCCCGACGG
CGAGGATCTCGTCGTGACCCATGGCGATGCCTGCTTGCCGAATATCATGGTGGAAAATGGCCGCTTTTCT
GGATTCATCGACTGTGGCCGGCTGGGTGTGGCGGACCGCTATCAGGACATAGCGTTGGCTACCCGTGATA
TTGCTGAAGAGCTTGGCGGCGAATGGGCTGACCGCTTCCTCGTGCTTTACGGTATCGCCGCTCCCGATTC
GCAGCGCATCGCCTTCTATCGCCTTCTTGACGAGTTCTTCTGAGCGGGACTCTGGGGTTCGAAATGACCG
ACCAAGCGACGCCCAACCTGCCATCACGAGATTTCGATTCCACCGCCGCCTTCTATGAAAGGTTGGGCTT
CGGAATCGTTTTCCGGGACGCCGGCTGGATGATCCTCCAGCGCGGGGATCTCATGCTGGAGTTCTTCGCC
CACCCCAACTTGTTTATTGCAGCTTATAATGGTTACAAATAAAGCAATAGCATCACAAATTTCACAAATA
AAGCATTTTTTTCACTGCATTCTAGTTGTGGTTTGTCCAAACTCATCAATGTATCTTATCATGTCTGTAT
ACCGTCGACCTCTAGCTAGAGCTTGGCGTAATCATGGTCATAGCTGTTTCCTGTGTGAAATTGTTATCCG
CTCACAATTCCACACAACATACGAGCCGGAAGCATAAAGTGTAAAGCCTGGGGTGCCTAATGAGTGAGCT
AACTCACATTAATTGCGTTGCGCTCACTGCCCGCTTTCCAGTCGGGAAACCTGTCGTGCCAGCTGCATTA
ATGAATCGGCCAACGCGCGGGGAGAGGCGGTTTGCGTATTGGGCGCTCTTCCGCTTCCTCGCTCACTGAC
TCGCTGCGCTCGGTCGTTCGGCTGCGGCGAGCGGTATCAGCTCACTCAAAGGCGGTAATACGGTTATCCA
CAGAATCAGGGGATAACGCAGGAAAGAACATGTGAGCAAAAGGCCAGCAAAAGGCCAGGAACCGTAAAAA
GGCCGCGTTGCTGGCGTTTTTCCATAGGCTCCGCCCCCCTGACGAGCATCACAAAAATCGACGCTCAAGT
CAGAGGTGGCGAAACCCGACAGGACTATAAAGATACCAGGCGTTTCCCCCTGGAAGCTCCCTCGTGCGCT
CTCCTGTTCCGACCCTGCCGCTTACCGGATACCTGTCCGCCTTTCTCCCTTCGGGAAGCGTGGCGCTTTC
TCATAGCTCACGCTGTAGGTATCTCAGTTCGGTGTAGGTCGTTCGCTCCAAGCTGGGCTGTGTGCACGAA
CCCCCCGTTCAGCCCGACCGCTGCGCCTTATCCGGTAACTATCGTCTTGAGTCCAACCCGGTAAGACACG
ACTTATCGCCACTGGCAGCAGCCACTGGTAACAGGATTAGCAGAGCGAGGTATGTAGGCGGTGCTACAGA
GTTCTTGAAGTGGTGGCCTAACTACGGCTACACTAGAAGAACAGTATTTGGTATCTGCGCTCTGCTGAAG
CCAGTTACCTTCGGAAAAAGAGTTGGTAGCTCTTGATCCGGCAAACAAACCACCGCTGGTAGCGGTGGTT
TTTTTGTTTGCAAGCAGCAGATTACGCGCAGAAAAAAAGGATCTCAAGAAGATCCTTTGATCTTTTCTAC
GGGGTCTGACGCTCAGTGGAACGAAAACTCACGTTAAGGGATTTTGGTCATGAGATTATCAAAAAGGATC
TTCACCTAGATCCTTTTAAATTAAAAATGAAGTTTTAAATCAATCTAAAGTATATATGAGTAAACTTGGT
CTGACAGTTACCAATGCTT
